Addgene plasmid #35111: pSA50
Depositing lab: John McCusker. Depositing organization: Duke University. Publication: Positive and negative selection LYS5MX gene replacement cassettes for use in Saccharomyces cerevisiae. Ito-Harashima S, McCusker JH. Yeast. 2004 Jan 15;21(1):53-61. 10.1002/yea.1057 PubMed 14745782.
Backbone
  Vector backbone: pFA6-kanMX4
  Vector type: Yeast replicating
  Selectable markers: Lysine
Growth in bacteria
  Bacterial resistance: Ampicillin, 100 μg/mL
  Growth temperature: 37°C
  Growth strain: DH5alpha
  Copy number: High Copy
Gene/Insert
  Gene/Insert name: calys5MX4
  Species: C.albicans
Terms and licenses: Academic/Nonprofit Terms; Industry Terms: Not Available to Industry
How to cite: pSA50 was a gift from John McCusker (Addgene plasmid # 35111 ; http://n2t.net/addgene:35111 ; RRID:Addgene_35111)
