[The description below was written by a language model from this plasmid's Addgene catalogue record and pLannotate feature annotations shown in this document.]
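Description:
pSA50 is a small (about 4.1 kb) E. coli-propagated plasmid built on the pFA6-kanMX4 backbone that carries the calys5MX4 cassette, a lysine-selectable marker module for Saccharomyces cerevisiae. It is maintained in bacteria through a high-copy ColE1/pUC-type origin and the AmpR β-lactamase gene with its own promoter. Short remnants of lacI, rop and the pBR322 bom region are also annotated, and these appear to be non-functional backbone leftovers. The catalogue lists the vector type as "yeast replicating", but the feature table shows no yeast origin (no 2μ or ARS/CEN element). This fits the usual role of pFA6-series plasmids as templates or sources of integrating cassettes rather than as episomes.

The payload follows the standard MX design. An Ashbya gossypii TEF promoter and TEF terminator flank an unannotated interval of roughly 1 kb, which presumably holds the Candida albicans LYS5 open reading frame named in the record, although the annotation does not call this coding sequence itself. The heterologous regulatory elements drive expression in S. cerevisiae, and using a C. albicans gene with A. gossypii control sequences generally limits homology to the host genome, favouring correct targeting of the cassette. SP6 and T7 promoters lie on either side of the cassette, as in the parental backbone.

According to the associated publication title, LYS5MX cassettes are gene replacement modules that allow both positive and negative selection. In a lys5 background, the marker can be selected by lysine prototrophy and its loss can be counter-selected, which makes the cassette useful for gene disruption and for marker recycling.
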