Features (pLannotate 1.2.2; 10 found; start..end, strand, type, name):
    115..458     +  promoter       TEF promoter: Ashbya gossypii TEF promoter
   1454..1651    +  terminator     TEF terminator: Ashbya gossypii TEF terminator
   1759..1777    -  promoter       T7 promoter: promoter for bacteriophage T7 RNA polymerase
   1799..1852    -  CDS            lacI (fragment): lac repressor; lacI; The lac repressor binds to the lac operator to inhibit transcription in E. coli. This inhibition can be relieved by adding lactose or isopropyl-β-D-thiogalactopyranoside (IPTG).
   2035..2623    -  rep_origin     ori: high-copy-number ColE1/pMB1/pBR322/pUC origin of replication
   2794..3654    -  CDS            AmpR: β-lactamase; bla; confers resistance to ampicillin, carbenicillin, and related antibiotics
   3655..3759    -  promoter       AmpR promoter: bla
   3854..3889    +  CDS            rop (fragment): Rop protein, which maintains plasmids at low copy number; rop
   3991..4042    +  misc_feature   bom (fragment): basis of mobility region from pBR322
   4105..2       +  promoter       SP6 promoter (across the origin): promoter for bacteriophage SP6 RNA polymerase
>Addgene plasmid #35111 | pSA50 | depositor full sequence | sequence record 83381 | pSA50 sequence 4121 bps
GAACGCGGCCGCCAGCTGAAGCTTCGTACGCTGCAGGTCGACGGATCCCCGGGTTAATTAAGGCGCGCCA
GATCTGTTTAGCTTGCCTTGTCCCCGCCGGGTCACCCGGCCAGCGACATGGAGGCCCAGAATACCCTCCT
TGACAGTCTTGACGTGCGCAGCTCAGGGGCATGATGTGACTGTCGCCCGTACATTTAGCCCATACATCCC
CATGTATAATCATTTGCATCCATACATTTTGATGGCCGCACGGCGCGAAGCAAAAATTACGGCTCCTCGC
TGCAGACCTGCGAGCAGGGAAACGCTCCCCTCACAGACGCGTTGAATTGTCCCCACGCCGCGCCCCTGTA
GAGAAATATAAAAGGTTAGGATTTGCCACTGAGGTTCTTCTTTCATATACTTCCTTTTAAAATCTTGCTA
GGATACAGTTCTCACATCACATCCGAACATAAACAACCATGACATTACAAGATCATCTTAATGATAAATC
AAATATCATCCTACTTTTCACCACTAGATTAACTAATGAATTAATTGAATTTTGGAATGATGATTATAAT
TTTGAATGTTCTTTAAGATTATTAAATGATTTATCATTACAACAAAAAATATCTTCAATTACAAAAAACC
CCAACCATCAACAACAAAGATTTAAATATAAACAATTATTATCAAATTTATTTATTAGATATGCAATCAA
TTCAATCATTCAATCAAATGATCTATTTAAAAAAATTGAATTTGATTATAATGAATTTGGGAAACCCATA
TTACCATATAATTTCCAATTCAATATTAGTAGTTCTAATGATATAATTGCCTTAATTGTGGAATTTCCAT
CTTCATCTTCATTATCATCATCATCATTGTCATCATCATTATCTGGTGATCGAGCTTATGACCCAATTGG
TATTGATTTATCACATTCTATTCAAAATAGTATATCAAATACAGAATATCTTGAACAATTTAAACCGATT
TTTGATGATGTTTATGAATTACCACAAATTGATAATTATTTTAAATTTAATCATTTTTGGACATTAAAAG
AATCATTTACAAAATTGATTGGTAGTGGATTAAATATTGAATTATCAGATTTTTATTTCATAGTTGATTA
TAATGATAATGAGTTTTCTAGTGATAATGAAAAATTCCAAACAAGTATAGTTGGAAATAATATTGGAGAT
AGTTGGATGTATTATTCATTGAATTGGTTTGATAAAATCTTGATAAATATAGATAAACTTGAATTAGCCA
AGAATCAATTTATAACGGCATTAAATAAAAAAGAATTTTATTGTCGTAGTTCTATTCTTGATAATGGTAA
TGTCGATGAATCTAAATTGCCAGTAATTATAACGATAATTAATCAAAACAAGAATAAATCAATTCAACCA
ATAGAGTTGAGATTTGAAAAATTATTATCTGAACATTTAAACCAGTGATCAGTACTGACAATAAAAAGAT
TCTTGTTTTCAAGAACTTGTCATTTGTATAGTTTTTTTATATTGTAGTTGTTCTATTTTAATCAAATGTT
AGCGTGATTTATATTTTTTTTCGCCTCGACATCATCTGCCCAGATGCGAAGTTAAGTGCGCAGAAAGTAA
TATCATGCGTCAATCGTATGTGAATGCTGGTCGCTATACTGCTGTCGATTCGATACTAACGCCGCCATCC
AGTGTCGAAAACGAGCTCGAATTCATCGATGATATCAGATCCACTAGTGGCCTATGCGGCCGCGGATCTG
CCGGTCTCCCTATAGTGAGTCGTATTAATTTCGATAAGCCAGGTTAACCTGCATTAATGAATCGGCCAAC
GCGCGGGGAGAGGCGGTTTGCGTATTGGGCGCTCTTCCGCTTCCTCGCTCACTGACTCGCTGCGCTCGGT
CGTTCGGCTGCGGCGAGCGGTATCAGCTCACTCAAAGGCGGTAATACGGTTATCCACAGAATCAGGGGAT
AACGCAGGAAAGAACATGTGAGCAAAAGGCCAGCAAAAGGCCAGGAACCGTAAAAAGGCCGCGTTGCTGG
CGTTTTTCCATAGGCTCCGCCCCCCTGACGAGCATCACAAAAATCGACGCTCAAGTCAGAGGTGGCGAAA
CCCGACAGGACTATAAAGATACCAGGCGTTTCCCCCTGGAAGCTCCCTCGTGCGCTCTCCTGTTCCGACC
CTGCCGCTTACCGGATACCTGTCCGCCTTTCTCCCTTCGGGAAGCGTGGCGCTTTCTCAATGCTCACGCT
GTAGGTATCTCAGTTCGGTGTAGGTCGTTCGCTCCAAGCTGGGCTGTGTGCACGAACCCCCCGTTCAGCC
CGACCGCTGCGCCTTATCCGGTAACTATCGTCTTGAGTCCAACCCGGTAAGACACGACTTATCGCCACTG
GCAGCAGCCACTGGTAACAGGATTAGCAGAGCGAGGTATGTAGGCGGTGCTACAGAGTTCTTGAAGTGGT
GGCCTAACTACGGCTACACTAGAAGGACAGTATTTGGTATCTGCGCTCTGCTGAAGCCAGTTACCTTCGG
AAAAAGAGTTGGTAGCTCTTGATCCGGCAAACAAACCACCGCTGGTAGCGGTGGTTTTTTTGTTTGCAAG
CAGCAGATTACGCGCAGAAAAAAAGGATCTCAAGAAGATCCTTTGATCTTTTCTACGGGGTCTGACGCTC
AGTGGAACGAAAACTCACGTTAAGGGATTTTGGTCATGAGATTATCAAAAAGGATCTTCACCTAGATCCT
TTTAAATTAAAAATGAAGTTTTAAATCAATCTAAAGTATATATGAGTAAACTTGGTCTGACAGTTACCAA
TGCTTAATCAGTGAGGCACCTATCTCAGCGATCTGTCTATTTCGTTCATCCATAGTTGCCTGACTCCCCG
TCGTGTAGATAACTACGATACGGGAGGGCTTACCATCTGGCCCCAGTGCTGCAATGATACCGCGAGACCC
ACGCTCACCGGCTCCAGATTTATCAGCAATAAACCAGCCAGCCGGAAGGGCCGAGCGCAGAAGTGGTCCT
GCAACTTTATCCGCCTCCATCCAGTCTATTAATTGTTGCCGGGAAGCTAGAGTAAGTAGTTCGCCAGTTA
ATAGTTTGCGCAACGTTGTTGCCATTGCTACAGGCATCGTGGTGTCACGCTCGTCGTTTGGTATGGCTTC
ATTCAGCTCCGGTTCCCAACGATCAAGGCGAGTTACATGATCCCCCATGTTGTGCAAAAAAGCGGTTAGC
TCCTTCGGTCCTCCGATCGTTGTCAGAAGTAAGTTGGCCGCAGTGTTATCACTCATGGTTATGGCAGCAC
TGCATAATTCTCTTACTGTCATGCCATCCGTAAGATGCTTTTCTGTGACTGGTGAGTACTCAACCAAGTC
ATTCTGAGAATAGTGTATGCGGCGACCGAGTTGCTCTTGCCCGGCGTCAATACGGGATAATACCGCGCCA
CATAGCAGAACTTTAAAAGTGCTCATCATTGGAAAACGTTCTTCGGGGCGAAAACTCTCAAGGATCTTAC
CGCTGTTGAGATCCAGTTCGATGTAACCCACTCGTGCACCCAACTGATCTTCAGCATCTTTTACTTTCAC
CAGCGTTTCTGGGTGAGCAAAAACAGGAAGGCAAAATGCCGCAAAAAAGGGAATAAGGGCGACACGGAAA
TGTTGAATACTCATACTCTTCCTTTTTCAATATTATTGAAGCATTTATCAGGGTTATTGTCTCATGAGCG
GATACATATTTGAATGTATTTAGAAAAATAAACAAATAGGGGTTCCGCGCACATTTCCCCGAAAAGTGCC
ACCTGACGTCTAAGAAACCATTATTATCATGACATTAACCTATAAAAATAGGCGTATCACGAGGCCCTTT
CGTCTCGCGCGTTTCGGTGATGACGGTGAAAACCTCTGACACATGCAGCTCCCGGAGACGGTCACAGCTT
GTCTGTAAGCGGATGCCGGGAGCAGACAAGCCCGTCAGGGCGCGTCAGCGGGTGTTGGCGGGTGTCGGGG
CTGGCTTAACTATGCGGCATCAGAGCAGATTGTACTGAGAGTGCACCATATGGACATATTGTCGTTAGAA
CGCGGCTACAATTAATACATAACCTTATGTATCATACACATACGATTTAGGTGACACTATA
