>Addgene plasmid #35111 | pSA50 | addgene partial sequence | sequence record 52330 | T7 5'-TAATACGACTCACTATAGGG-3'
TAGTGGATCTGATATCATCGATGAATTCGAGCTCGTTTTCGACACTGGATGGCGGCGTTAGTATCGAATC
GACAGCAGTATAGCGACCAGCATTCACATACGATTGACGCATGATATTACTTTCTGCGCACTTAACTTCG
CATCTGGGCAGATGATGTCGAGGCGAAAAAAAATATAAATCACGCTAACATTTGATTAAAATAGAACAAC
TACAATATAAAAAAACTATACAAATGACAAGTTCTTGAAAACAAGAATCTTTTTATTGTCAGTACTGATC
ACTGGTTTAAATGTTCAGATAATAATTTTTCAAATCTCAACTCTATTGGTTGAATTGATTTATTCTTGTT
TTGATTAATTATCGTTATAATTACTGGCAATTTAGATTCATCGACATTACCATTATCAAGAATAGAACTA
CGACAATAAAATTCTTTTTTATTTAATGCCGTTATAAATTGATTCTTGGCTAATTCAAGTTTATCTATAT
TTATCAAGATTTTATCAAACCAATTCAATGAATAATACATCCAACTATCTCCAATATTATTTCCAACTAT
ACTTGTTTGGAATTTTTCATTATCACTAGAAAACTCATTATCATTATAATCAACTATGAAATAAAAATCT
GATAATTCAATATTTAATCCACTACCAATCAATTTTGTAAATGATTCTTTTAATGTCCAAAAATGATTAA
ATTTAAAATAATTATCAATTTGTGGTAATTCATAAACATCATCAAAAATCGGTTTAAATTGTTCAAGATA
TTCTGTATTTGATATACTATTTTGAATAGAATGTGATAAATCAATACCAATTGGGTCATAAGCTCGATCA
CCAGATAATGATGATGACAATGATGATGATGAT
